Addgene plasmid #220558: LT3GEPIR-NEK11shRNA1
Purpose: To inducibly knockdown NEK11 expression
Depositing lab: Sean Lee. Depositing organization: Tulane University.
Backbone
  Vector backbone: LT3GEPIR
  Backbone manufacturer: Dr. Johannes Zuber
  Vector type: Lentiviral
  Selectable markers: Puromycin
Growth in bacteria
  Bacterial resistance: Ampicillin, 100 μg/mL
  Growth temperature: 37°C
  Growth strain: NEB Stable
  Copy number: High Copy
Gene/Insert
  Gene/Insert name: NEK11 shRNA1
  gRNA/shRNA sequence: CCAAACGAGGAGAGGAATTAA
  Species: H. sapiens (human)
  Insert size (bp): 125
  Entrez Gene: NEK11
  Promoter: TRE3G (TetOP) promoter
  Cloning method: Restriction Enzyme; 5′ cloning site XhoI (not destroyed); 3′ cloning site EcoRI (not destroyed)
  Sequencing primers: 5′ TGTTTGAATGAGGCTTCAGTAC; 3′ CAGCGGGGCTGCTAAAGCGCATGC
Terms and licenses: Academic/Nonprofit Terms; Industry Terms: Not Available to Industry
How to cite: LT3GEPIR-NEK11shRNA1 was a gift from Sean Lee (Addgene plasmid # 220558 ; http://n2t.net/addgene:220558 ; RRID:Addgene_220558)
