[The description below was written by a language model from this plasmid's Addgene catalogue record and pLannotate feature annotations shown in this document.]
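Description:
LT3GEPIR-NEK11shRNA1 is a self-inactivating HIV-1–based lentiviral vector for doxycycline-inducible knockdown of human NEK11, built on the all-in-one Tet-On LT3GEPIR backbone. It is propagated in E. coli as a high-copy plasmid through a ColE1/pUC-type origin with ampicillin (β-lactamase) selection; an f1 origin and an SV40 origin are also annotated. The viral portion runs from an RSV promoter fused to a truncated 5' LTR through the Ψ packaging signal, RRE and cPPT/CTS to a WPRE and a ΔU3 3' LTR followed by an SV40 poly(A) signal. This third-generation-style layout depends on packaging functions supplied in trans and leaves the integrated provirus without LTR promoter activity.

The payload consists of two expression units. In the first, a TRE3G Tet-responsive promoter drives EGFP, and the roughly 125 bp NEK11 shRNA1 insert sits downstream between retained XhoI and EcoRI sites in a microRNA context. The feature table annotates only the 3' miR-30a flanking sequence, and the shRNA itself is not called as a feature. Because the reporter and hairpin share one transcript, green fluorescence reports induction of the shRNA. In the second unit, a constitutive mouse PGK promoter expresses puromycin N-acetyltransferase, followed by an EMCV IRES and the reverse tetracycline transactivator rtTA3. Transduced cells can therefore be selected with puromycin and already carry the transactivator needed to switch on TRE3G when doxycycline is added. The stated purpose is inducible knockdown of NEK11 expression in mammalian cells from a single vector.
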