Features (pLannotate 1.2.2; 32 found; start..end, strand, type, name):
      1..41      +  rep_origin     RSF ori (fragment): Plasmids containing the RSF 1030 origin of replication can be propagated in E. coli cells that contain additional plasmids with compatible origins.
     43..135     +  CDS            lacI (fragment): lac repressor; lacI; The lac repressor binds to the lac operator to inhibit transcription in E. coli. This inhibition can be relieved by adding lactose or isopropyl-β-D-thiogalactopyranoside (IPTG).
    148..169     +  protein_bind   CAP binding site: CAP binding activates transcription in the presence of cAMP. E. coli catabolite activator protein
    184..214     +  promoter       lac promoter: promoter for the E. coli lac operon
    222..238     +  protein_bind   lac operator: The lac repressor binds to the lac operator to inhibit transcription in E. coli. This inhibition can be relieved by adding lactose or isopropyl-β-D-thiogalactopyranoside (IPTG). lac repressor encoded by lacI
    283..301     +  promoter       T3 promoter: promoter for bacteriophage T3 RNA polymerase
    329..555     +  promoter       RSV promoter: Rous sarcoma virus enhancer/promoter
    556..736     +  LTR            5' LTR (truncated): truncated 5' long terminal repeat (LTR) from HIV-1
    783..908     +  misc_feature   HIV-1 Ψ: packaging signal of human immunodeficiency virus type 1
    892..1255    +  CDS            HIV-1 gag (fragment): gag protein from human immunodeficiency virus 1; gag
   1401..1634    +  misc_feature   RRE: The Rev response element (RRE) of HIV-1 allows for Rev-dependent mRNA export from the nucleus to the cytoplasm.
   2011..2111    +  CDS            Rev (fragment): human immunodeficiency virus 1 (HIV-1) Rev protein; rev; enhances nuclear export of unspliced and incompletely spliced viral mRNAs
   2130..2247    +  misc_feature   cPPT/CTS: central polypurine tract and central termination sequence of HIV-1
   2263..2641    +  promoter       TRE3G promoter: 3rd-generation Tet-responsive promoter that can be activated by binding of Tet-On® 3G
   2665..3384    +  CDS            EGFP: the original enhanced GFP (Yang et al., 1996) mammalian codon-optimized
   3620..3747    +  ncRNA          3' miR-30a: sequence downstream of the 71-nt precursor of the human miR-30a microRNA (Zeng et al., 2002) miRNA
   3772..4271    +  promoter       PGK promoter: mouse phosphoglycerate kinase 1 promoter
   4292..4891    +  CDS            PuroR: puromycin N-acetyltransferase; pac from Streptomyces alboniger; confers resistance to puromycin
   5057..5519    +  misc_feature   IRES: internal ribosome entry site (IRES) of the encephalomyocarditis virus (EMCV)
   5542..6230    +  CDS            rtTA3 (fragment): reverse tetracycline transactivator 3 activates expression from Tet-responsive promoters in the presence of doxycycline
   6160..6270    +  CDS            VP48: 3 tandem repeats of the minimal activation domain of herpes simplex virus VP16 (Cheng et al., 2013)
   6325..6913    +  misc_feature   WPRE: woodchuck hepatitis virus posttranscriptional regulatory element
   6930..7118    +  CDS            nef (fragment): NEF_HV1Z2 - Experimental evidence at protein level: Swiss-Prot protein existence level 1. Extracellular Nef protein targets CD4(+) T-lymphocytes for apoptosis by interacting with CXCR4 surface receptors. From Human immunodeficiency virus type 1 group M subtype D (isolate Z2/CDC-Z34) (HIV-1).
   7120..7353    +  LTR            3' LTR (ΔU3): self-inactivating 3' long terminal repeat (LTR) from HIV-1
   7425..7546    +  polyA_signal   SV40 poly(A) signal: SV40 polyadenylation signal
   7586..7721    +  rep_origin     SV40 ori: SV40 origin of replication
   7742..7760    -  promoter       T7 promoter: promoter for bacteriophage T7 RNA polymerase
   7768..7923    +  CDS            lacZα (fragment): LacZα fragment of β-galactosidase; lacZ fragment
   7928..8356    +  rep_origin     f1 ori (sequence partly withheld): f1 bacteriophage origin of replication; arrow indicates direction of (+) strand synthesis
   8409..8513    +  promoter       AmpR promoter: bla
   8514..9374    +  CDS            AmpR: β-lactamase; bla; confers resistance to ampicillin, carbenicillin, and related antibiotics
   9545..10133   +  rep_origin     ori: high-copy-number ColE1/pMB1/pBR322/pUC origin of replication
>Addgene plasmid #220558 | LT3GEPIR-NEK11shRNA1 | addgene full sequence | sequence record 437948 | Addgene NGS Result
AACGACCGAGCGCAGCGAGTCAGTGAGCGAGGAAGCGGAAGAGCGCCCAATACGCAAACCGCCTCTCCCC
GCGCGTTGGCCGATTCATTAATGCAGCTGGCACGACAGGTTTCCCGACTGGAAAGCGGGCAGTGAGCGCA
ACGCAATTAATGTGAGTTAGCTCACTCATTAGGCACCCCAGGCTTTACACTTTATGCTTCCGGCTCGTAT
GTTGTGTGGAATTGTGAGCGGATAACAATTTCACACAGGAAACAGCTATGACCATGATTACGCCAAGCGC
GCAATTAACCCTCACTAAAGGGAACAAAAGCTGGAGCTGCAAGCTTAATGTAGTCTTATGCAATACTCTT
GTAGTCTTGCAACATGGTAACGATGAGTTAGCAACATGCCTTACAAGGAGAGAAAAAGCACCGTGCATGC
CGATTGGTGGAAGTAAGGTGGTACGATCGTGCCTTATTAGGAAGGCAACAGACGGGTCTGACATGGATTG
GACGAACCACTGAATTGCCGCATTGCAGAGATATTGTATTTAAGTGCCTAGCTCGATACATAAACGGGTC
TCTCTGGTTAGACCAGATCTGAGCCTGGGAGCTCTCTGGCTAACTAGGGAACCCACTGCTTAAGCCTCAA
TAAAGCTTGCCTTGAGTGCTTCAAGTAGTGTGTGCCCGTCTGTTGTGTGACTCTGGTAACTAGAGATCCC
TCAGACCCTTTTAGTCAGTGTGGAAAATCTCTAGCAGTGGCGCCCGAACAGGGACTTGAAAGCGAAAGGG
AAACCAGAGGAGCTCTCTCGACGCAGGACTCGGCTTGCTGAAGCGCGCACGGCAAGAGGCGAGGGGCGGC
GACTGGTGAGTACGCCAAAAATTTTGACTAGCGGAGGCTAGAAGGAGAGAGATGGGTGCGAGAGCGTCAG
TATTAAGCGGGGGAGAATTAGATCGCGATGGGAAAAAATTCGGTTAAGGCCAGGGGGAAAGAAAAAATAT
AAATTAAAACATATAGTATGGGCAAGCAGGGAGCTAGAACGATTCGCAGTTAATCCTGGCCTGTTAGAAA
CATCAGAAGGCTGTAGACAAATACTGGGACAGCTACAACCATCCCTTCAGACAGGATCAGAAGAACTTAG
ATCATTATATAATACAGTAGCAACCCTCTATTGTGTGCATCAAAGGATAGAGATAAAAGACACCAAGGAA
GCTTTAGACAAGATAGAGGAAGAGCAAAACAAAAGTAAGACCACCGCACAGCAAGCGGCCGCTGATCTTC
AGACCTGGAGGAGGAGATATGAGGGACAATTGGAGAAGTGAATTATATAAATATAAAGTAGTAAAAATTG
AACCATTAGGAGTAGCACCCACCAAGGCAAAGAGAAGAGTGGTGCAGAGAGAAAAAAGAGCAGTGGGAAT
AGGAGCTTTGTTCCTTGGGTTCTTGGGAGCAGCAGGAAGCACTATGGGCGCAGCGTCAATGACGCTGACG
GTACAGGCCAGACAATTATTGTCTGGTATAGTGCAGCAGCAGAACAATTTGCTGAGGGCTATTGAGGCGC
AACAGCATCTGTTGCAACTCACAGTCTGGGGCATCAAGCAGCTCCAGGCAAGAATCCTGGCTGTGGAAAG
ATACCTAAAGGATCAACAGCTCCTGGGGATTTGGGGTTGCTCTGGAAAACTCATTTGCACCACTGCTGTG
CCTTGGAATGCTAGTTGGAGTAATAAATCTCTGGAACAGATTTGGAATCACACGACCTGGATGGAGTGGG
ACAGAGAAATTAACAATTACACAAGCTTAATACACTCCTTAATTGAAGAATCGCAAAACCAGCAAGAAAA
GAATGAACAAGAATTATTGGAATTAGATAAATGGGCAAGTTTGTGGAATTGGTTTAACATAACAAATTGG
CTGTGGTATATAAAATTATTCATAATGATAGTAGGAGGCTTGGTAGGTTTAAGAATAGTTTTTGCTGTAC
TTTCTATAGTGAATAGAGTTAGGCAGGGATATTCACCATTATCGTTTCAGACCCACCTCCCAACCCCGAG
GGGACCCGACAGGCCCGAAGGAATAGAAGAAGAAGGTGGAGAGAGAGACAGAGACAGATCCATTCGATTA
GTGAACGGATCTCGACGGTATCGGTTAACTTTTAAAAGAAAAGGGGGGATTGGGGGGTACAGTGCAGGGG
AAAGAATAGTAGACATAATAGCAACAGACATACAAACTAAAGAATTACAAAAACAAATTACAAAAATTCA
AAATTTTATCGATTCTAGATTCGAGTTTACTCCCTATCAGTGATAGAGAACGTATGAAGAGTTTACTCCC
TATCAGTGATAGAGAACGTATGCAGACTTTACTCCCTATCAGTGATAGAGAACGTATAAGGAGTTTACTC
CCTATCAGTGATAGAGAACGTATGACCAGTTTACTCCCTATCAGTGATAGAGAACGTATCTACAGTTTAC
TCCCTATCAGTGATAGAGAACGTATATCCAGTTTACTCCCTATCAGTGATAGAGAACGTATAAGCTTTAG
GCGTGTACGGTGGGCGCCTATAAAAGCAGAGCTCGTTTAGTGAACCGTCAGATCGCCTGGAGCAATTCCA
CAACACTTTTGTCTTATACCAACTTTCCGTACCACTTCCTACCCTCGTAAAGTCGAGCTTGCGTTGGATC
CACCATGGTGAGCAAGGGCGAGGAGCTGTTCACCGGGGTGGTGCCCATCCTGGTCGAGCTGGACGGCGAC
GTAAACGGCCACAAGTTCAGCGTGTCTGGCGAGGGCGAGGGCGATGCCACCTACGGCAAGCTGACCCTGA
AGTTCATCTGCACCACCGGCAAGCTGCCCGTGCCCTGGCCCACCCTCGTGACCACCCTGACCTACGGCGT
GCAGTGCTTCAGCCGCTACCCCGACCACATGAAGCAGCACGACTTCTTCAAGTCCGCCATGCCCGAAGGC
TACGTCCAGGAGCGCACCATCTTCTTCAAGGACGACGGCAACTACAAGACCCGCGCCGAGGTGAAGTTCG
AGGGCGACACCCTGGTGAACCGCATCGAGCTGAAGGGCATCGACTTCAAGGAGGACGGCAACATCCTGGG
GCACAAGCTGGAGTACAACTACAACAGCCACAACGTCTATATCATGGCCGACAAGCAGAAGAACGGCATC
AAGGCGAACTTCAAGATCCGCCACAACATCGAGGACGGCAGCGTGCAGCTCGCCGACCACTACCAGCAGA
ACACCCCCATCGGCGACGGCCCCGTGCTGCTGCCCGACAACCACTACCTGAGCACCCAGTCCGCCCTGAG
CAAAGACCCCAACGAGAAGCGCGATCACATGGTCCTGCTGGAGTTCGTGACCGCCGCCGGGATCACTCTC
GGCATGGACGAGCTGTACAAGTAATGACGTACGGCGGCCGCCTCGACTAGGGATAACAGGGTAATTGTTT
GAATGAGGCTTCAGTACTTTACAGAATCGTTGCCTGCACATCTTGGAAACACTTGCTGGGATTACTTCGA
CTTCTTAACCCAACAGAAGGCTCGAGAAGGTATATTGCTGTTGACAGTGAGCGACCAAACGAGGAGAGGA
ATTAATAGTGAAGCCACAGATGTATTAATTCCTCTCCTCGTTTGGGTGCCTACTGCCTCGGACTTCAAGG
GGTCTAGAATTCGAGCAATTATCTTGTTTACTAAAACTGAATACCTTGCTATCTCTTTGATACATTTTTA
CAAAGCTGAATTAAAATGGTATAAATTAAATCACTTTTTTCAATTGACGCGTAATTCTACCGGGTAGGGG
AGGCGCTTTTCCCAAGGCAGTCTGGAGCATGCGCTTTAGCAGCCCCGCTGGGCACTTGGCGCTACACAAG
TGGCCTCTGGCCTCGCACACATTCCACATCCACCGGTAGGCGCCAACCGGCTCCGTTCTTTGGTGGCCCC
TTCGCGCCACCTTCTACTCCTCCCCTAGTCAGGAAGTTCCCCCCCGCCCCGCAGCTCGCGTCGTGCAGGA
CGTGACAAATGGAAGTAGCACGTCTCACTAGTCTCGTGCAGATGGACAGCACCGCTGAGCAATGGAAGCG
GGTAGGCCTTTGGGGCAGCGGCCAATAGCAGCTTTGCTCCTTCGCTTTCTGGGCTCAGAGGCTGGGAAGG
GGTGGGTCCGGGGGCGGGCTCAGGGGCGGGCTCAGGGGCGGGGCGGGCGCCCGAAGGTCCTCCGGAGGCC
CGGCATTCTGCACGCTTCAAAAGCGCACGTCTGCCGCGCTGTTCTCCTCTTCCTCATCTCCGGGCCTTTC
GACCTGCAGCCCAAGCTTACCATGACCGAGTACAAGCCCACGGTGCGCCTCGCCACCCGCGACGACGTCC
CCAGGGCCGTACGCACCCTCGCCGCCGCGTTCGCCGACTACCCCGCCACGCGCCACACCGTCGATCCGGA
CCGCCACATCGAGCGGGTCACCGAGCTGCAAGAACTCTTCCTCACGCGCGTCGGGCTCGACATCGGCAAG
GTGTGGGTCGCGGACGACGGCGCCGCGGTGGCGGTCTGGACCACGCCGGAGAGCGTCGAAGCGGGGGCGG
TGTTCGCCGAGATCGGCCCGCGCATGGCCGAGTTGAGCGGTTCCCGGCTGGCCGCGCAGCAACAGATGGA
AGGCCTCCTGGCGCCGCACCGGCCCAAGGAGCCCGCGTGGTTCCTGGCCACCGTCGGCGTCTCGCCCGAC
CACCAGGGCAAGGGTCTGGGCAGCGCCGTCGTGCTCCCCGGAGTGGAGGCGGCCGAGCGCGCCGGGGTGC
CCGCCTTCCTGGAGACCTCCGCGCCCCGCAACCTCCCCTTCTACGAGCGGCTCGGCTTCACCGTCACCGC
CGACGTCGAGGTGCCCGAAGGACCGCGCACCTGGTGCATGACCCGCAAGCCCGGTGCCTGACGCCCGCCC
CACGACCCGCAGCGCCCGACCGAAAGGAGCGCACGACCCCATGCATCCAATTCCGCCCCCCCCCCCTAAC
GTTACTGGCCGAAGCCGCTTGGAATAAGGCCGGTGTGCGTTTGTCTATATGTTATTTTCCACCATATTGC
CGTCTTTTGGCAATGTGAGGGCCCGGAAACCTGGCCCTGTCTTCTTGACGAGCATTCCTAGGGGTCTTTC
CCCTCTCGCCAAAGGAATGCAAGGTCTGTTGAATGTCGTGAAGGAAGCAGTTCCTCTGGAAGCTTCTTGA
AGACAAACAACGTCTGTAGCGACCCTTTGCAGGCAGCGGAACCCCCCACCTGGCGACAGGTGCCTCTGCG
GCCAAAAGCCACGTGTATAAGATACACCTGCAAAGGCGGCACAACCCCAGTGCCACGTTGTGAGTTGGAT
AGTTGTGGAAAGAGTCAAATGGCTCTCCTCAAGCGTATTCAACAAGGGGCTGAAGGATGCCCAGAAGGTA
CCCCATTGTATGGGATCTGATCTGGGGCCTCGGTGCACATGCTTTACATGTGTTTAGTCGAGGTTAAAAA
AACGTCTAGGCCCCCCGAACCACGGGGACGTGGTTTTCCTTTGAAAAACACGATGATAATATGGCCACAA
CCATGAGTAGACTGGACAAGAGCAAAGTCATAAACGGAGCTCTGGAATTACTCAATGGTGTCGGTATCGA
AGGCCTGACGACAAGGAAACTCGCTCAAAAGCTGGGAGTTGAGCAGCCTACCCTGTACTGGCACGTGAAG
AACAAGCGGGCCCTGCTCGATGCCCTGCCAATCGAGATGCTGGACAGGCATCATACCCACTTCTGCCCCC
TGGAAGGCGAGTCATGGCAAGACTTTCTGCGGAACAACGCCAAGTCATACCGCTGTGCTCTCCTCTCACA
TCGCGACGGGGCTAAAGTGCATCTCGGCACCCGCCCAACAGAGAAACAGTACGAAACCCTGGAAAATCAG
CTCGCGTTCCTGTGTCAGCAAGGCTTCTCCCTGGAGAACGCACTGTACGCTCTGTCCGCCGTGGGCCACT
TTACACTGGGCTGCGTATTGGAGGAACAGGAGCATCAAGTAGCAAAAGAGGAAAGAGAGACACCTACCAC
CGATTCTATGCCCCCACTTCTGAGACAAGCAATTGAGCTGTTCGACCGGCAGGGAGCCGAACCTGCCTTC
CTTTTCGGCCTGGAACTAATCATATGTGGCCTGGAGAAACAGCTAAAGTGCGAAAGCGGCGGGCCGACCG
ACGCCCTTGACGATTTTGACTTAGACATGCTCCCAGCCGATGCCCTTGACGACTTTGACCTTGATATGCT
GCCTGCTGACGCTCTTGACGATTTTGACCTTGACATGCTCCCCGGGTAATCCGGACTCGACCTGCAGCCA
AGCTTATCGAAACGCGTCTGGAACAATCAACCTCTGGATTACAAAATTTGTGAAAGATTGACTGGTATTC
TTAACTATGTTGCTCCTTTTACGCTATGTGGATACGCTGCTTTAATGCCTTTGTATCATGCTATTGCTTC
CCGTATGGCTTTCATTTTCTCCTCCTTGTATAAATCCTGGTTGCTGTCTCTTTATGAGGAGTTGTGGCCC
GTTGTCAGGCAACGTGGCGTGGTGTGCACTGTGTTTGCTGACGCAACCCCCACTGGTTGGGGCATTGCCA
CCACCTGTCAGCTCCTTTCCGGGACTTTCGCTTTCCCCCTCCCTATTGCCACGGCGGAACTCATCGCCGC
CTGCCTTGCCCGCTGCTGGACAGGGGCTCGGCTGTTGGGCACTGACAATTCCGTGGTGTTGTCGGGGAAG
CTGACGTCCTTTCCATGGCTGCTCGCCTGTGTTGCCACCTGGATTCTGCGCGGGACGTCCTTCTGCTACG
TCCCTTCGGCCCTCAATCCAGCGGACCTTCCTTCCCGCGGCCTGCTGCCGGCTCTGCGGCCTCTTCCGCG
TCTTCGCCTTCGCCCTCAGACGAGTCGGATCTCCCTTTGGGCCGCCTCCCCGCCTGGAATTAATTCTGCA
GTCGAGACCTAGAAAAACATGGAGCAATCACAAGTAGCAATACAGCAGCTACCAATGCTGATTGTGCCTG
GCTAGAAGCACAAGAGGAGGAGGAGGTGGGTTTTCCAGTCACACCTCAGGTACCTTTAAGACCAATGACT
TACAAGGCAGCTGTAGATCTTAGCCACTTTTTAAAAGAAAAGGGGGGACTGGAAGGGCTAATTCACTCCC
AACGAAGACAAGATCTGCTTTTTGCTTGTACTGGGTCTCTCTGGTTAGACCAGATCTGAGCCTGGGAGCT
CTCTGGCTAACTAGGGAACCCACTGCTTAAGCCTCAATAAAGCTTGCCTTGAGTGCTTCAAGTAGTGTGT
GCCCGTCTGTTGTGTGACTCTGGTAACTAGAGATCCCTCAGACCCTTTTAGTCAGTGTGGAAAATCTCTA
GCAGTAGTAGTTCATGTCATCTTATTATTCAGTATTTATAACTTGCAAAGAAATGAATATCAGAGAGTGA
GAGGAACTTGTTTATTGCAGCTTATAATGGTTACAAATAAAGCAATAGCATCACAAATTTCACAAATAAA
GCATTTTTTTCACTGCATTCTAGTTGTGGTTTGTCCAAACTCATCAATGTATCTTATCATGTCTGGCTCT
AGCTATCCCGCCCCTAACTCCGCCCATCCCGCCCCTAACTCCGCCCAGTTCCGCCCATTCTCCGCCCCAT
GGCTGACTAATTTTTTTTATTTATGCAGAGGCCGAGGCCGCCTCGGCCTCTGAGCTATTCCAGAAGTAGT
GAGGAGGCTTTTTTGGAGGCCTAGGGACGTACCCAATTCGCCCTATAGTGAGTCGTATTACGCGCGCTCA
CTGGCCGTCGTTTTACAACGTCGTGACTGGGAAAACCCTGGCGTTACCCAACTTAATCGCCTTGCAGCAC
ATCCCCCTTTCGCCAGCTGGCGTAATAGCGAAGAGGCCCGCACCGATCGCCCTTCCCAACAGTTGCGCAG
CCTGAATGGCGAATGGG
[124 nt withheld, positions 7928-8051]
C
[91 nt withheld, positions 8053-8143]
A
[49 nt withheld, positions 8145-8193]
CCTTTGACGTTGGAGTCCACGTTCTTT
[37 nt withheld, positions 8221-8257]
ACCCTATCTCGGTCTATTCTTTTGATTTATAAGGGATTTTGCCGATTTCGGCCTATTGGTTAAAAAATGA
GCTGATTTAACAAAAATTTAACGCGAATTTTAACAAAATATTAACGCTTACAATTTAGGTGGCACTTTTC
GGGGAAATGTGCGCGGAACCCCTATTTGTTTATTTTTCTAAATACATTCAAATATGTATCCGCTCATGAG
ACAATAACCCTGATAAATGCTTCAATAATATTGAAAAAGGAAGAGTATGAGTATTCAACATTTCCGTGTC
GCCCTTATTCCCTTTTTTGCGGCATTTTGCCTTCCTGTTTTTGCTCACCCAGAAACGCTGGTGAAAGTAA
AAGATGCTGAAGATCAGTTGGGTGCACGAGTGGGTTACATCGAACTGGATCTCAACAGCGGTAAGATCCT
TGAGAGTTTTCGCCCCGAAGAACGTTTTCCAATGATGAGCACTTTTAAAGTTCTGCTATGTGGCGCGGTA
TTATCCCGTATTGACGCCGGGCAAGAGCAACTCGGTCGCCGCATACACTATTCTCAGAATGACTTGGTTG
AGTACTCACCAGTCACAGAAAAGCATCTTACGGATGGCATGACAGTAAGAGAATTATGCAGTGCTGCCAT
AACCATGAGTGATAACACTGCGGCCAACTTACTTCTGACAACGATCGGAGGACCGAAGGAGCTAACCGCT
TTTTTGCACAACATGGGGGATCATGTAACTCGCCTTGATCGTTGGGAACCGGAGCTGAATGAAGCCATAC
CAAACGACGAGCGTGACACCACGATGCCTGTAGCAATGGCAACAACGTTGCGCAAACTATTAACTGGCGA
ACTACTTACTCTAGCTTCCCGGCAACAATTAATAGACTGGATGGAGGCGGATAAAGTTGCAGGACCACTT
CTGCGCTCGGCCCTTCCGGCTGGCTGGTTTATTGCTGATAAATCTGGAGCCGGTGAGCGTGGGTCTCGCG
GTATCATTGCAGCACTGGGGCCAGATGGTAAGCCCTCCCGTATCGTAGTTATCTACACGACGGGGAGTCA
GGCAACTATGGATGAACGAAATAGACAGATCGCTGAGATAGGTGCCTCACTGATTAAGCATTGGTAACTG
TCAGACCAAGTTTACTCATATATACTTTAGATTGATTTAAAACTTCATTTTTAATTTAAAAGGATCTAGG
TGAAGATCCTTTTTGATAATCTCATGACCAAAATCCCTTAACGTGAGTTTTCGTTCCACTGAGCGTCAGA
CCCCGTAGAAAAGATCAAAGGATCTTCTTGAGATCCTTTTTTTCTGCGCGTAATCTGCTGCTTGCAAACA
AAAAAACCACCGCTACCAGCGGTGGTTTGTTTGCCGGATCAAGAGCTACCAACTCTTTTTCCGAAGGTAA
CTGGCTTCAGCAGAGCGCAGATACCAAATACTGTTCTTCTAGTGTAGCCGTAGTTAGGCCACCACTTCAA
GAACTCTGTAGCACCGCCTACATACCTCGCTCTGCTAATCCTGTTACCAGTGGCTGCTGCCAGTGGCGAT
AAGTCGTGTCTTACCGGGTTGGACTCAAGACGATAGTTACCGGATAAGGCGCAGCGGTCGGGCTGAACGG
GGGGTTCGTGCACACAGCCCAGCTTGGAGCGAACGACCTACACCGAACTGAGATACCTACAGCGTGAGCT
ATGAGAAAGCGCCACGCTTCCCGAAGGGAGAAAGGCGGACAGGTATCCGGTAAGCGGCAGGGTCGGAACA
GGAGAGCGCACGAGGGAGCTTCCAGGGGGAAACGCCTGGTATCTTTATAGTCCTGTCGGGTTTCGCCACC
TCTGACTTGAGCGTCGATTTTTGTGATGCTCGTCAGGGGGGCGGAGCCTATGGAAAAACGCCAGCAACGC
GGCCTTTTTACGGTTCCTGGCCTTTTGCTGGCCTTTTGCTCACATGTTCTTTCCTGCGTTATCCCCTGAT
TCTGTGGATAACCGTATTACCGCCTTTGAGTGAGCTGATACCGCTCGCCGCAGCCG
